>Addgene plasmid #169224 | TVBB C-term-mTurquoise2-Puro | addgene full sequence | sequence record 332677 | Addgene NGS Result
TCAATCTAAAGTATATATGAGTAAACTTGGTCTGACAGTTACCAATGCTTAATCAGTGAGGCACCTATCT
CAGCGATCTGTCTATTTCGTTCATCCATAGTTGCCTGACTCCCCGTCGTGTAGATAACTACGATACGGGA
GGGCTTACCATCTGGCCCCAGTGCTGCAATGATACCGCGAGACCCACGCTCACCGGCTCCAGATTTATCA
GCAATAAACCAGCCAGCCGGAAGGGCCGAGCGCAGAAGTGGTCCTGCAACTTTATCCGCCTCCATCCAGT
CTATTAATTGTTGCCGGGAAGCTAGAGTAAGTAGTTCGCCAGTTAATAGTTTGCGCAACGTTGTTGCCAT
TGCTACAGGCATCGTGGTGTCACGCTCGTCGTTTGGTATGGCTTCATTCAGCTCCGGTTCCCAACGATCA
AGGCGAGTTACATGATCCCCCATGTTGTGCAAAAAAGCGGTTAGCTCCTTCGGTCCTCCGATCGTTGTCA
GAAGTAAGTTGGCCGCAGTGTTATCACTCATGGTTATGGCAGCACTGCATAATTCTCTTACTGTCATGCC
ATCCGTAAGATGCTTTTCTGTGACTGGTGAGTACTCAACCAAGTCATTCTGAGAATAGTGTATGCGGCGA
CCGAGTTGCTCTTGCCCGGCGTCAATACGGGATAATACCGCGCCACATAGCAGAACTTTAAAAGTGCTCA
TCATTGGAAAACGTTCTTCGGGGCGAAAACTCTCAAGGATCTTACCGCTGTTGAGATCCAGTTCGATGTA
ACCCACTCGTGCACCCAACTGATCTTCAGCATCTTTTACTTTCACCAGCGTTTCTGGGTGAGCAAAAACA
GGAAGGCAAAATGCCGCAAAAAAGGGAATAAGGGCGACACGGAAATGTTGAATACTCATACTCTTCCTTT
TTCAATATTATTGAAGCATTTATCAGGGTTATTGTCTCATGAGCGGATACATATTTGAATGTATTTAGAA
AAATAAACAAATAGGGGTTCCGCGCACATTTCCCCGAAAAGTGCCACCTGATGCGGTGTGAAATACCGCA
CAGATGCGTAAGGAGAAAATACCGCTACGGAAGAGCGCGATCGCGTTTAAAGGCTCTTCAGGCGGAGGCG
GCAGCGCCAGCGTGAGCAAGGGCGAGGAGCTGTTCACCGGGGTGGTGCCCATCCTGGTCGAGCTGGACGG
CGACGTAAATGGCCACAAGTTCAGCGTGTCCGGCGAGGGCGAGGGCGATGCCACCTACGGCAAGCTGACC
CTGAAGTTCATCTGCACCACCGGAAAGCTGCCTGTGCCCTGGCCAACCCTCGTGACCACCCTGTCTTGGG
GCGTGCAGTGCTTCGCCAGATACCCTGACCACATGAAGCAGCACGACTTCTTCAAGTCTGCCATGCCCGA
AGGCTACGTCCAGGAGAGGACCATCTTCTTCAAGGACGACGGCAACTACAAGACCCGCGCCGAGGTGAAG
TTCGAGGGCGACACCCTGGTGAACAGAATCGAGCTGAAGGGCATCGACTTCAAGGAGGACGGAAACATCC
TGGGGCACAAGCTGGAGTACAACTACTTCTCTGACAACGTCTATATCACCGCCGACAAGCAGAAGAATGG
CATCAAGGCCAACTTCAAGATCCGCCACAACATCGAGGATGGCGGAGTGCAGCTCGCCGATCACTACCAG
CAGAATACCCCTATCGGCGACGGCCCCGTGCTGCTGCCCGACAACCACTACCTGAGCACCCAGTCCAAGC
TGAGCAAAGACCCCAACGAGAAGAGAGATCACATGGTCCTGCTGGAGTTCGTGACCGCCGCCGGGATCAC
TCTCGGAATGGACGAGCTGTACAAGGGAAGCGGAGCGACGAATTTTAGTCTACTGAAACAAGCGGGAGAC
GTGGAGGAAAACCCTGGACCTATGACCGAGTACAAGCCCACGGTGCGCCTCGCCACCAGAGACGACGTCC
CTAGAGCCGTAAGAACCCTCGCCGCCGCTTTTGCCGACTACCCTGCCACAAGACACACCGTCGATCCGGA
CAGGCACATCGAGAGAGTCACCGAGCTGCAAGAACTCTTCCTCACGAGGGTCGGGCTCGACATCGGAAAG
GTGTGGGTCGCGGACGACGGAGCCGCGGTGGCTGTCTGGACCACGCCTGAGAGTGTCGAAGCAGGGGCAG
TGTTCGCCGAAATCGGCCCAAGAATGGCCGAATTGTCTGGTTCCCGGCTGGCAGCTCAGCAACAGATGGA
AGGCCTCCTGGCGCCACACCGGCCTAAGGAGCCCGCGTGGTTCCTGGCTACAGTTGGAGTTTCACCAGAT
CATCAGGGAAAGGGTCTGGGCTCTGCTGTCGTGCTCCCAGGAGTGGAAGCTGCTGAGAGAGCCGGGGTGC
CTGCCTTCCTGGAGACCTCTGCGCCTAGGAATCTCCCCTTCTACGAGAGACTCGGCTTCACCGTCACCGC
CGACGTCGAGGTGCCCGAAGGACCGCGCACCTGGTGCATGACCCGCAAGCCCGGTGCCTGACGAAGAGCG
TTTAAACGCGAACCGGCTCTTCGAATTCCTCGCTCACTGACTCGCTGCGCTCGGTCGTTCGGCTGCGGCG
AGCGGTATCAGCTCACTCAAAGGCGGTAATACGGTTATCCACAGAATCAGGGGATAACGCAGGAAAGAAC
ATGTGAGCAAAAGGCCAGCAAAAGGCCAGGAACCGTAAAAAGGCCGCGTTGCTGGCGTTTTTCCATAGGC
TCCGCCCCCCTGACGAGCATCACAAAAATCGACGCTCAAGTCAGAGGTGGCGAAACCCGACAGGACTATA
AAGATACCAGGCGTTTCCCCCTGGAAGCTCCCTCGTGCGCTCTCCTGTTCCGACCCTGCCGCTTACCGGA
TACCTGTCCGCCTTTCTCCCTTCGGGAAGCGTGGCGCTTTCTCATAGCTCACGCTGTAGGTATCTCAGTT
CGGTGTAGGTCGTTCGCTCCAAGCTGGGCTGTGTGCACGAACCCCCCGTTCAGCCCGACCGCTGCGCCTT
ATCCGGTAACTATCGTCTTGAGTCCAACCCGGTAAGACACGACTTATCGCCACTGGCAGCAGCCACTGGT
AACAGGATTAGCAGAGCGAGGTATGTAGGCGGTGCTACAGAGTTCTTGAAGTGGTGGCCTAACTACGGCT
ACACTAGAAGAACAGTATTTGGTATCTGCGCTCTGCTGAAGCCAGTTACCTTCGGAAAAAGAGTTGGTAG
CTCTTGATCCGGCAAACAAACCACCGCTGGTAGCGGTGGTTTTTTTGTTTGCAAGCAGCAGATTACGCGC
AGAAAAAAAGGATCTCAAGAAGATCCTTTGATCTTTTCTACGGGGTCTGACGCTCAGTGGAACGAAAACT
CACGTTAAGGGATTTTGGTCATGAGATTATCAAAAAGGATCTTCACCTAGATCCTTTTAAATTAAAAATG
AAGTTTTAAA
Features (pLannotate 1.2.2; 6 found; start..end, strand, type, name):
     39..899     -  CDS            AmpR: β-lactamase; bla; confers resistance to ampicillin, carbenicillin, and related antibiotics
    900..1004    -  promoter       AmpR promoter: bla
   1031..1075    +  misc_feature   bom (fragment): basis of mobility region from pBR322
   1132..1845    +  CDS            mTurquoise2: mTurquoise2 is a basic (constitutively fluorescent) cyan fluorescent protein published in 2012, derived from Aequorea victoria. It is reported to be a rapidly-maturing monomer with very low acid sensitivity.
   1912..2508    +  CDS            pac: PUAC_STRAD - Protein predicted: Swiss-Prot protein existence level 4. Detoxification of puromycin. From Streptomyces alboniger.
   2720..3308    -  rep_origin     ori: high-copy-number ColE1/pMB1/pBR322/pUC origin of replication
