[The description below was written by a language model from this plasmid's Addgene catalogue record and pLannotate feature annotations shown in this document.]
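Description:
TVBB C-term-mTurquoise2-Puro is a 3,440 bp targeting vector backbone, an empty donor scaffold into which homology arms are cloned to build a knock-in template for tagging a gene of interest at its C-terminus. It sits on a PCR-amplified, deliberately minimal bacterial backbone of about 2 kb that contains little beyond the β-lactamase gene with its own promoter, which confers ampicillin resistance, and a ColE1-type origin of replication. A short fragment of the pBR322 bom region is also annotated. The catalogue lists the plasmid as low copy, although the origin was annotated as the high-copy ColE1/pUC family, so the record is not fully consistent on this point.

The synthetic payload of roughly 1.5 kb, assembled by Gibson cloning, encodes a linker followed by mTurquoise2, a bright monomeric cyan fluorescent protein derived from Aequorea victoria. This is joined through a P2A self-cleaving peptide to the puromycin N-acetyltransferase gene (pac). No promoter is annotated upstream of the cassette, which fits its design. After in-frame integration at the end of the target coding sequence, the endogenous locus drives expression of the fluorescent fusion. P2A ribosomal skipping then releases the puromycin resistance protein separately, allowing correctly targeted cells to be selected. The cassette is flanked on both sides by SapI sites; SapI is a type IIS enzyme, and such sites typically permit directional, seamless insertion of the 5′ and 3′ homology arms. These sites, the linker and the P2A are named in the catalogue entry but were not picked up in the feature table. The associated publication concerns fluorescent gene tagging in human organoids without double-strand DNA cleavage.
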