Addgene plasmid #169224: TVBB C-term-mTurquoise2-Puro
Purpose: Targeting vector backbone to support a knock-in of Linker-mTurquoise2-P2A-Puro at the C-terminus of a target locus
Depositing lab: Hugo Snippert. Depositing organization: University Medical Centre Utrecht. Publication: Efficient and error-free fluorescent gene tagging in human organoids without double-strand DNA cleavage. Bollen Y, Hageman JH, van Leenen P, Derks LLM, Ponsioen B, Buissant des Amorie JR, Verlaan-Klink I, van den Bos M, Terstappen LWMM, van Boxtel R, Snippert HJG. PLoS Biol. 2022 Jan 28;20(1):e3001527. doi: 10.1371/journal.pbio.3001527. PubMed 35089911.
Backbone
  Vector backbone: Minimalistic Amp + ColE1 backbone
  Backbone size w/o insert (bp): 1969
  Total vector size (bp): 3440
  Modifications to backbone: PCR amplified minimalistic backbone segment
  Vector type: Targeting vector backbone
  Selectable markers: Puromycin
Growth in bacteria
  Bacterial resistance: Ampicillin, 100 μg/mL
  Growth temperature: 37°C
  Growth strain: DH5alpha
  Growth instructions: Grow at 30C for a few hours after overnight growth at 37C to amplify the plasmid copy number
  Copy number: Low Copy
Gene/Insert
  Gene/Insert name: Double SapI flanked mTurquoise2-P2A-Puro
  Species: Synthetic
  Insert size (bp): 1471
  Cloning method: Gibson Cloning
  Sequencing primers: 5′ caaataggggttccgcgcac; 3′ ttaccgcctttgagtgagctga
Terms and licenses: Academic/Nonprofit Terms; Industry Terms: Not Available to Industry
How to cite: TVBB C-term-mTurquoise2-Puro was a gift from Hugo Snippert (Addgene plasmid # 169224 ; http://n2t.net/addgene:169224 ; RRID:Addgene_169224)
